>Addgene plasmid #134653 | pLJM1-Lyso-FLAG-GFP-Sac1-Cat-CS | depositor full sequence | sequence record 258838 | pLJM1-Lyso-FLAG-GFP-Sac1-Cat-CS sequence 9618 bps
ATCATATGCCAAGTACGCCCCCTATTGACGTCAATGACGGTAAATGGCCCGCCTGGCATTATGCCCAGTA
CATGACCTTATGGGACTTTCCTACTTGGCAGTACATCTACGTATTAGTCATCGCTATTACCATGGTGATG
CGGTTTTGGCAGTACATCAATGGGCGTGGATAGCGGTTTGACTCACGGGGATTTCCAAGTCTCCACCCCA
TTGACGTCAATGGGAGTTTGTTTTGGCACCAAAATCAACGGGACTTTCCAAAATGTCGTAACAACTCCGC
CCCATTGACGCAAATGGGCGGTAGGCGTGTACGGTGGGAGGTCTATATAAGCAGAGCTGGTTTAGTGAAC
CGTCAGATCCGCTAGCGCTACCGGTGCCATGGGGTGCTGCTACAGCAGCGAGAACGAGGACTCGGACCAG
GACCGAGAGGAGCGGAAGCTGCTGCTGGACCCTAGCAGCCCCCCTACCAAAGCTCTCAATGGAGCCGAGC
CCAACGGCGGAGGTGGATCTGACTACAAGGATGACGATGACAAGGGCGGAGGTGGATCTGTGAGCAAGGG
CGAGGAGCTGTTCACCGGGGTGGTGCCCATCCTGGTCGAGCTGGACGGCGACGTAAACGGCCACAAGTTC
AGCGTGTCCGGCGAGGGCGAGGGCGATGCCACCTACGGCAAGCTGACCCTGAAGTTCATCTGCACCACCG
GCAAGCTGCCCGTGCCCTGGCCCACCCTCGTGACCACCCTGACCTACGGCGTGCAGTGCTTCAGCCGCTA
CCCCGACCACATGAAGCAGCACGACTTCTTCAAGTCCGCCATGCCCGAAGGCTACGTCCAGGAGCGCACC
ATCTTCTTCAAGGACGACGGCAACTACAAGACCCGCGCCGAGGTGAAGTTCGAGGGCGACACCCTGGTGA
ACCGCATCGAGCTGAAGGGCATCGACTTCAAGGAGGACGGCAACATCCTGGGGCACAAGCTGGAGTACAA
CTACAACAGCCACAACGTCTATATCATGGCCGACAAGCAGAAGAACGGCATCAAGGTGAACTTCAAGATC
CGCCACAACATCGAGGACGGCAGCGTGCAGCTCGCCGACCACTACCAGCAGAACACCCCCATCGGCGACG
GCCCCGTGCTGCTGCCCGACAACCACTACCTGAGCACCCAGTCCGCCCTGAGCAAAGACCCCAACGAGAA
GCGCGATCACATGGTCCTGCTGGAGTTCGTGACCGCCGCCGGGATCACTCTCGGCATGGACGAGCTGTAC
AAGGGAGGCGGTGGATCGGGCGGGGGTGGATCAAAGTCGACGATGAAAAAGATAAAAGTAGGTGAATTTT
TCAGTCATGTAGTCTGGAAAGCAACAGATTTTGATGTCCTTTCTTATAAGAAGACAATGTTGCACTTAAC
TGATATTCAGTTACAAGATAATAAAACCTTCCTAGCGATGCTAAACCATGTCTTGAATGTGGATGGATTT
TACTTTTCAACAACATATGATTTGACCCATACTTTGCAGCGGCTATCCAACACTAGTCCTGAATTCCAAG
AAATGAGTCTCTTGGAAAGGGCAGATCAGCGGTTTGTATGGAATGGTCATCTTCTAAGAGAACTTTCTGC
ACAGCCAGAGGTTCATCGGTTTGCCCTTCCAGTGTTACATGGCTTTATTACCATGCATTCATGTTCTATT
AATGGAAAATACTTTGATTGGATTCTCATCTCGAGGAGGAGCTGTTTCAGAGCTGGTGTGCGCTATTATG
TAAGAGGAATTGATTCGGAAGGCCATGCAGCTAACTTTGTAGAAACAGAACAAATTGTGCACTACAATGG
GAGCAAAGCTTCGTTTGTACAGACTCGAGGATCAATACCTGTTTTCTGGTCCCAAAGACCAAACCTCAAG
TACAAACCACTGCCACAGATCAGCAAAGTAGCAAATCACATGGACGGTTTCCAAAGGCATTTTGATTCCC
AAGTAATTATTTATGGAAAACAAGTTATAATCAATCTGATTAACCAGAAGGGCTCGGAGAAGCCACTTGA
GCAGACATTTGCAACAATGGTGTCTTCCTTGGGAAGTGGAATGATGAGATACATTGCCTTTGACTTCCAT
AAGGAATGTAAAAATATGAGATGGGATCGACTAAGTATTTTATTGGATCAGGTAGCAGAAATGCAAGATG
AATTAAGTTATTTTCTAGTGGACTCTGCTGGCCAGGTGGTGGCAAACCAGGAAGGCGTGTTCCGAAGCAA
TAGCATGGATTGTCTAGATAGAACCAATGTGATCCAGAGTTTGTTAGCTCGTCGTTCACTTCAGGCCCAA
CTTCAGAGACTAGGAGTTTTGCATGTGGGACAAAAGCTTGAAGAACAAGATGAATTTGAGAAGATTTACA
AAAATGCCTGGGCTGACAACGCAAATGCTTGTGCCAAGCAATATGCGGGAACTGGTGCCTTGAAGACTGA
CTTTACCAGAACTGGAAAGAGAACTCATTTGGGACTTATAATGGATGGCTGGAACTCAATGATACGATAT
TATAAGAACAACTTTTCCGATGGATTTAGACAAGATTCCATAGACTTATTTCTTGGAAACTATTCAGTGG
ATGAATTAGAATCTCATAGTCCTTTAAGTGTTCCAAGGGACTGGAAATGAGCGGCCGCTAAGTAAGTAAG
GATCAATTCTCGACCTCGAGACAAATGGCAGTATTCATCCACAATTTTAAAAGAAAAGGGGGGATTGGGG
GGTACAGTGCAGGGGAAAGAATAGTAGACATAATAGCAACAGACATACAAACTAAAGAATTACAAAAACA
AATTACAAAAATTCAAAATTTTCGGGTTTATTACAGGGACAGCAGAGATCCACTTTGGCCGCGGCTCGAG
GGGGTTGGGGTTGCGCCTTTTCCAAGGCAGCCCTGGGTTTGCGCAGGGACGCGGCTGCTCTGGGCGTGGT
TCCGGGAAACGCAGCGGCGCCGACCCTGGGTCTCGCACATTCTTCACGTCCGTTCGCAGCGTCACCCGGA
TCTTCGCCGCTACCCTTGTGGGCCCCCCGGCGACGCTTCCTGCTCCGCCCCTAAGTCGGGAAGGTTCCTT
GCGGTTCGCGGCGTGCCGGACGTGACAAACGGAAGCCGCACGTCTCACTAGTACCCTCGCAGACGGACAG
CGCCAGGGAGCAATGGCAGCGCGCCGACCGCGATGGGCTGTGGCCAATAGCGGCTGCTCAGCAGGGCGCG
CCGAGAGCAGCGGCCGGGAAGGGGCGGTGCGGGAGGCGGGGTGTGGGGCGGTAGTGTGGGCCCTGTTCCT
GCCCGCGCGGTGTTCCGCATTCTGCAAGCCTCCGGAGCGCACGTCGGCAGTCGGCTCCCTCGTTGACCGA
ATCACCGACCTCTCTCCCCAGGGGGATCCACCGGAGCTTACCATGACCGAGTACAAGCCCACGGTGCGCC
TCGCCACCCGCGACGACGTCCCCAGGGCCGTACGCACCCTCGCCGCCGCGTTCGCCGACTACCCCGCCAC
GCGCCACACCGTCGATCCGGACCGCCACATCGAGCGGGTCACCGAGCTGCAAGAACTCTTCCTCACGCGC
GTCGGGCTCGACATCGGCAAGGTGTGGGTCGCGGACGACGGCGCCGCGGTGGCGGTCTGGACCACGCCGG
AGAGCGTCGAAGCGGGGGCGGTGTTCGCCGAGATCGGCCCGCGCATGGCCGAGTTGAGCGGTTCCCGGCT
GGCCGCGCAGCAACAGATGGAAGGCCTCCTGGCGCCGCACCGGCCCAAGGAGCCCGCGTGGTTCCTGGCC
ACCGTCGGCGTCTCGCCCGACCACCAGGGCAAGGGTCTGGGCAGCGCCGTCGTGCTCCCCGGAGTGGAGG
CGGCCGAGCGCGCCGGGGTGCCCGCCTTCCTGGAGACCTCCGCGCCCCGCAACCTCCCCTTCTACGAGCG
GCTCGGCTTCACCGTCACCGCCGACGTCGAGGTGCCCGAAGGACCGCGCACCTGGTGCATGACCCGCAAG
CCCGGTGCCTGACGCCCGCCCCACGACCCGCAGCGCCCGACCGAAAGGAGCGCACGACCCCATGCATCGG
TACCTTTAAGACCAATGACTTACAAGGCAGCTGTAGATCTTAGCCACTTTTTAAAAGAAAAGGGGGGACT
GGAAGGGCTAATTCACTCCCAACGAAGACAAGATCTGCTTTTTGCTTGTACTGGGTCTCTCTGGTTAGAC
CAGATCTGAGCCTGGGAGCTCTCTGGCTAACTAGGGAACCCACTGCTTAAGCCTCAATAAAGCTTGCCTT
GAGTGCTTCAAGTAGTGTGTGCCCGTCTGTTGTGTGACTCTGGTAACTAGAGATCCCTCAGACCCTTTTA
GTCAGTGTGGAAAATCTCTAGCAGTAGTAGTTCATGTCATCTTATTATTCAGTATTTATAACTTGCAAAG
AAATGAATATCAGAGAGTGAGAGGAACTTGTTTATTGCAGCTTATAATGGTTACAAATAAAGCAATAGCA
TCACAAATTTCACAAATAAAGCATTTTTTTCACTGCATTCTAGTTGTGGTTTGTCCAAACTCATCAATGT
ATCTTATCATGTCTGGCTCTAGCTATCCCGCCCCTAACTCCGCCCATCCCGCCCCTAACTCCGCCCAGTT
CCGCCCATTCTCCGCCCCATGGCTGACTAATTTTTTTTATTTATGCAGAGGCCGAGGCCGCCTCGGCCTC
TGAGCTATTCCAGAAGTAGTGAGGAGGCTTTTTTGGAGGCCTAGGGACGTACCCAATTCGCCCTATAGTG
AGTCGTATTACGCGCGCTCACTGGCCGTCGTTTTACAACGTCGTGACTGGGAAAACCCTGGCGTTACCCA
ACTTAATCGCCTTGCAGCACATCCCCCTTTCGCCAGCTGGCGTAATAGCGAAGAGGCCCGCACCGATCGC
CCTTCCCAACAGTTGCGCAGCCTGAATGGCGAATGGG
[124 nt withheld, positions 4938-5061]
C
[91 nt withheld, positions 5063-5153]
A
[49 nt withheld, positions 5155-5203]
CCTTTGACGTTGGAGTCCACGTTCTTT
[37 nt withheld, positions 5231-5267]
ACCCTATCTCGGTCTATTCTTTTGATTTATAAGGGATTTTGCCGATTTCGGCCTATTGGTTAAAAAATGA
GCTGATTTAACAAAAATTTAACGCGAATTTTAACAAAATATTAACGCTTACAATTTAGGTGGCACTTTTC
GGGGAAATGTGCGCGGAACCCCTATTTGTTTATTTTTCTAAATACATTCAAATATGTATCCGCTCATGAG
ACAATAACCCTGATAAATGCTTCAATAATATTGAAAAAGGAAGAGTATGAGTATTCAACATTTCCGTGTC
GCCCTTATTCCCTTTTTTGCGGCATTTTGCCTTCCTGTTTTTGCTCACCCAGAAACGCTGGTGAAAGTAA
AAGATGCTGAAGATCAGTTGGGTGCACGAGTGGGTTACATCGAACTGGATCTCAACAGCGGTAAGATCCT
TGAGAGTTTTCGCCCCGAAGAACGTTTTCCAATGATGAGCACTTTTAAAGTTCTGCTATGTGGCGCGGTA
TTATCCCGTATTGACGCCGGGCAAGAGCAACTCGGTCGCCGCATACACTATTCTCAGAATGACTTGGTTG
AGTACTCACCAGTCACAGAAAAGCATCTTACGGATGGCATGACAGTAAGAGAATTATGCAGTGCTGCCAT
AACCATGAGTGATAACACTGCGGCCAACTTACTTCTGACAACGATCGGAGGACCGAAGGAGCTAACCGCT
TTTTTGCACAACATGGGGGATCATGTAACTCGCCTTGATCGTTGGGAACCGGAGCTGAATGAAGCCATAC
CAAACGACGAGCGTGACACCACGATGCCTGTAGCAATGGCAACAACGTTGCGCAAACTATTAACTGGCGA
ACTACTTACTCTAGCTTCCCGGCAACAATTAATAGACTGGATGGAGGCGGATAAAGTTGCAGGACCACTT
CTGCGCTCGGCCCTTCCGGCTGGCTGGTTTATTGCTGATAAATCTGGAGCCGGTGAGCGTGGGTCTCGCG
GTATCATTGCAGCACTGGGGCCAGATGGTAAGCCCTCCCGTATCGTAGTTATCTACACGACGGGGAGTCA
GGCAACTATGGATGAACGAAATAGACAGATCGCTGAGATAGGTGCCTCACTGATTAAGCATTGGTAACTG
TCAGACCAAGTTTACTCATATATACTTTAGATTGATTTAAAACTTCATTTTTAATTTAAAAGGATCTAGG
TGAAGATCCTTTTTGATAATCTCATGACCAAAATCCCTTAACGTGAGTTTTCGTTCCACTGAGCGTCAGA
CCCCGTAGAAAAGATCAAAGGATCTTCTTGAGATCCTTTTTTTCTGCGCGTAATCTGCTGCTTGCAAACA
AAAAAACCACCGCTACCAGCGGTGGTTTGTTTGCCGGATCAAGAGCTACCAACTCTTTTTCCGAAGGTAA
CTGGCTTCAGCAGAGCGCAGATACCAAATACTGTTCTTCTAGTGTAGCCGTAGTTAGGCCACCACTTCAA
GAACTCTGTAGCACCGCCTACATACCTCGCTCTGCTAATCCTGTTACCAGTGGCTGCTGCCAGTGGCGAT
AAGTCGTGTCTTACCGGGTTGGACTCAAGACGATAGTTACCGGATAAGGCGCAGCGGTCGGGCTGAACGG
GGGGTTCGTGCACACAGCCCAGCTTGGAGCGAACGACCTACACCGAACTGAGATACCTACAGCGTGAGCT
ATGAGAAAGCGCCACGCTTCCCGAAGGGAGAAAGGCGGACAGGTATCCGGTAAGCGGCAGGGTCGGAACA
GGAGAGCGCACGAGGGAGCTTCCAGGGGGAAACGCCTGGTATCTTTATAGTCCTGTCGGGTTTCGCCACC
TCTGACTTGAGCGTCGATTTTTGTGATGCTCGTCAGGGGGGCGGAGCCTATGGAAAAACGCCAGCAACGC
GGCCTTTTTACGGTTCCTGGCCTTTTGCTGGCCTTTTGCTCACATGTTCTTTCCTGCGTTATCCCCTGAT
TCTGTGGATAACCGTATTACCGCCTTTGAGTGAGCTGATACCGCTCGCCGCAGCCGAACGACCGAGCGCA
GCGAGTCAGTGAGCGAGGAAGCGGAAGAGCGCCCAATACGCAAACCGCCTCTCCCCGCGCGTTGGCCGAT
TCATTAATGCAGCTGGCACGACAGGTTTCCCGACTGGAAAGCGGGCAGTGAGCGCAACGCAATTAATGTG
AGTTAGCTCACTCATTAGGCACCCCAGGCTTTACACTTTATGCTTCCGGCTCGTATGTTGTGTGGAATTG
TGAGCGGATAACAATTTCACACAGGAAACAGCTATGACCATGATTACGCCAAGCGCGCAATTAACCCTCA
CTAAAGGGAACAAAAGCTGGAGCTGCAAGCTTAATGTAGTCTTATGCAATACTCTTGTAGTCTTGCAACA
TGGTAACGATGAGTTAGCAACATGCCTTACAAGGAGAGAAAAAGCACCGTGCATGCCGATTGGTGGAAGT
AAGGTGGTACGATCGTGCCTTATTAGGAAGGCAACAGACGGGTCTGACATGGATTGGACGAACCACTGAA
TTGCCGCATTGCAGAGATATTGTATTTAAGTGCCTAGCTCGATACATAAACGGGTCTCTCTGGTTAGACC
AGATCTGAGCCTGGGAGCTCTCTGGCTAACTAGGGAACCCACTGCTTAAGCCTCAATAAAGCTTGCCTTG
AGTGCTTCAAGTAGTGTGTGCCCGTCTGTTGTGTGACTCTGGTAACTAGAGATCCCTCAGACCCTTTTAG
TCAGTGTGGAAAATCTCTAGCAGTGGCGCCCGAACAGGGACTTGAAAGCGAAAGGGAAACCAGAGGAGCT
CTCTCGACGCAGGACTCGGCTTGCTGAAGCGCGCACGGCAAGAGGCGAGGGGCGGCGACTGGTGAGTACG
CCAAAAATTTTGACTAGCGGAGGCTAGAAGGAGAGAGATGGGTGCGAGAGCGTCAGTATTAAGCGGGGGA
GAATTAGATCGCGATGGGAAAAAATTCGGTTAAGGCCAGGGGGAAAGAAAAAATATAAATTAAAACATAT
AGTATGGGCAAGCAGGGAGCTAGAACGATTCGCAGTTAATCCTGGCCTGTTAGAAACATCAGAAGGCTGT
AGACAAATACTGGGACAGCTACAACCATCCCTTCAGACAGGATCAGAAGAACTTAGATCATTATATAATA
CAGTAGCAACCCTCTATTGTGTGCATCAAAGGATAGAGATAAAAGACACCAAGGAAGCTTTAGACAAGAT
AGAGGAAGAGCAAAACAAAAGTAAGACCACCGCACAGCAAGCGGCCGCTGATCTTCAGACCTGGAGGAGG
AGATATGAGGGACAATTGGAGAAGTGAATTATATAAATATAAAGTAGTAAAAATTGAACCATTAGGAGTA
GCACCCACCAAGGCAAAGAGAAGAGTGGTGCAGAGAGAAAAAAGAGCAGTGGGAATAGGAGCTTTGTTCC
TTGGGTTCTTGGGAGCAGCAGGAAGCACTATGGGCGCAGCGTCAATGACGCTGACGGTACAGGCCAGACA
ATTATTGTCTGGTATAGTGCAGCAGCAGAACAATTTGCTGAGGGCTATTGAGGCGCAACAGCATCTGTTG
CAACTCACAGTCTGGGGCATCAAGCAGCTCCAGGCAAGAATCCTGGCTGTGGAAAGATACCTAAAGGATC
AACAGCTCCTGGGGATTTGGGGTTGCTCTGGAAAACTCATTTGCACCACTGCTGTGCCTTGGAATGCTAG
TTGGAGTAATAAATCTCTGGAACAGATTTGGAATCACACGACCTGGATGGAGTGGGACAGAGAAATTAAC
AATTACACAAGCTTAATACACTCCTTAATTGAAGAATCGCAAAACCAGCAAGAAAAGAATGAACAAGAAT
TATTGGAATTAGATAAATGGGCAAGTTTGTGGAATTGGTTTAACATAACAAATTGGCTGTGGTATATAAA
ATTATTCATAATGATAGTAGGAGGCTTGGTAGGTTTAAGAATAGTTTTTGCTGTACTTTCTATAGTGAAT
AGAGTTAGGCAGGGATATTCACCATTATCGTTTCAGACCCACCTCCCAACCCCGAGGGGACCCGACAGGC
CCGAAGGAATAGAAGAAGAAGGTGGAGAGAGAGACAGAGACAGATCCATTCGATTAGTGAACGGATCTCG
ACGGTATCGATCACGAGACTAGCCTCGAGCGGCCGCCCCCTTCACCGAGGGCCTATTTCCCATGATTCCT
TCATATTTGCATATACGATACAAGGCTGTTAGAGAGATAATTGGAATTAATTTGACTGTAAACACAAAGA
TATTAGTACAAAATACGTGACGTAGAAAGTAATAATTTCTTGGGTAGTTTGCAGTTTTAAAATTATGTTT
TAAAATGGACT
Features (pLannotate 1.2.2; 31 found; start..end, strand, type, name):
    135..338     +  promoter       CMV promoter: human cytomegalovirus (CMV) immediate early promoter
    379..495     +  CDS            LAMTOR1 (fragment): LTOR1_HUMAN - Also known as C11orf59, PDRO. Experimental evidence at protein level: Swiss-Prot protein existence level 1. As part of the Ragulator complex it is involved in amino acid sensing and activation of mTORC1, a signaling complex promoting cell growth in response to growth factors, energy levels, and amino acids. Activated by amino acids through a mechanism involving the lysosomal V- ATPase, the Ragulator functions as a guanine nucleotide exchange factor activating the small GTPases Rag. Activated Ragulator and Rag GTPases function as a scaffold recruiting mTORC1 to lysosomes where it
    514..534     +  CDS            FLAG (fragment): FLAG® epitope tag, followed by an enterokinase cleavage site
    550..1263    +  CDS            EGFP: EGFP is a basic (constitutively fluorescent) green fluorescent protein published in 1996, derived from Aequorea victoria. It is reported to be a rapidly-maturing weak dimer with moderate acid sensitivity.
   1306..2637    +  CDS            SACM1L (fragment): SAC1_HUMAN - Also known as KIAA0851 From Homo sapiens (Human).
   2705..2822    +  misc_feature   cPPT/CTS: central polypurine tract and central termination sequence of HIV-1
   2871..3381    +  promoter       hPGK promoter: human phosphoglycerate kinase 1 promoter
   3403..4002    +  CDS            PuroR: puromycin N-acetyltransferase; pac from Streptomyces alboniger; confers resistance to puromycin
   4045..4128    +  CDS            nef (fragment): NEF_HV1Z2 - Experimental evidence at protein level: Swiss-Prot protein existence level 1. Extracellular Nef protein targets CD4(+) T-lymphocytes for apoptosis by interacting with CXCR4 surface receptors. From Human immunodeficiency virus type 1 group M subtype D (isolate Z2/CDC-Z34) (HIV-1).
   4130..4363    +  LTR            3' LTR (ΔU3): self-inactivating 3' long terminal repeat (LTR) from HIV-1
   4435..4556    +  polyA_signal   SV40 poly(A) signal: SV40 polyadenylation signal
   4596..4731    +  rep_origin     SV40 ori: SV40 origin of replication
   4752..4770    -  promoter       T7 promoter: promoter for bacteriophage T7 RNA polymerase
   4778..4933    +  CDS            lacZα (fragment): LacZα fragment of β-galactosidase; lacZ fragment
   4938..5366    +  rep_origin     f1 ori (sequence partly withheld): f1 bacteriophage origin of replication; arrow indicates direction of (+) strand synthesis
   5419..5523    +  promoter       AmpR promoter: bla
   5524..6384    +  CDS            AmpR: β-lactamase; bla; confers resistance to ampicillin, carbenicillin, and related antibiotics
   6555..7143    +  rep_origin     ori: high-copy-number ColE1/pMB1/pBR322/pUC origin of replication
   7326..7418    +  CDS            lacI (fragment): lac repressor; lacI; The lac repressor binds to the lac operator to inhibit transcription in E. coli. This inhibition can be relieved by adding lactose or isopropyl-β-D-thiogalactopyranoside (IPTG).
   7431..7452    +  protein_bind   CAP binding site: CAP binding activates transcription in the presence of cAMP. E. coli catabolite activator protein
   7467..7497    +  promoter       lac promoter: promoter for the E. coli lac operon
   7505..7521    +  protein_bind   lac operator: The lac repressor binds to the lac operator to inhibit transcription in E. coli. This inhibition can be relieved by adding lactose or isopropyl-β-D-thiogalactopyranoside (IPTG). lac repressor encoded by lacI
   7566..7584    +  promoter       T3 promoter: promoter for bacteriophage T3 RNA polymerase
   7612..7838    +  promoter       RSV promoter: Rous sarcoma virus enhancer/promoter
   7839..8019    +  LTR            5' LTR (truncated): truncated 5' long terminal repeat (LTR) from HIV-1
   8066..8191    +  misc_feature   HIV-1 Ψ: packaging signal of human immunodeficiency virus type 1
   8175..8538    +  CDS            HIV-1 gag (fragment): gag protein from human immunodeficiency virus 1; gag
   8684..8917    +  misc_feature   RRE: The Rev response element (RRE) of HIV-1 allows for Rev-dependent mRNA export from the nucleus to the cytoplasm.
   9294..9394    +  CDS            Rev (fragment): human immunodeficiency virus 1 (HIV-1) Rev protein; rev; enhances nuclear export of unspliced and incompletely spliced viral mRNAs
   9444..9       +  promoter       U6 promoter (fragment) (across the origin): RNA polymerase III promoter for human U6 snRNA
   9618..134     +  enhancer       CMV enhancer (fragment) (across the origin): human cytomegalovirus immediate early enhancer; contains an 18-bp deletion relative to the standard CMV enhancer
