>Addgene plasmid #134653 | pLJM1-Lyso-FLAG-GFP-Sac1-Cat-CS | addgene full sequence | sequence record 266494 | Addgene NGS Result
AATAATTTCTTGGGTAGTTTGCAGTTTTAAAATTATGTTTTAAAATGGACTATCATATGCCAAGTACGCC
CCCTATTGACGTCAATGACGGTAAATGGCCCGCCTGGCATTATGCCCAGTACATGACCTTATGGGACTTT
CCTACTTGGCAGTACATCTACGTATTAGTCATCGCTATTACCATGGTGATGCGGTTTTGGCAGTACATCA
ATGGGCGTGGATAGCGGTTTGACTCACGGGGATTTCCAAGTCTCCACCCCATTGACGTCAATGGGAGTTT
GTTTTGGCACCAAAATCAACGGGACTTTCCAAAATGTCGTAACAACTCCGCCCCATTGACGCAAATGGGC
GGTAGGCGTGTACGGTGGGAGGTCTATATAAGCAGAGCTGGTTTAGTGAACCGTCAGATCCGCTAGCGCT
ACCGGTGCCATGGGGTGCTGCTACAGCAGCGAGAACGAGGACTCGGACCAGGACCGAGAGGAGCGGAAGC
TGCTGCTGGACCCTAGCAGCCCCCCTACCAAAGCTCTCAATGGAGCCGAGCCCAACGGCGGAGGTGGATC
TGACTACAAGGATGACGATGACAAGGGCGGAGGTGGATCTGTGAGCAAGGGCGAGGAGCTGTTCACCGGG
GTGGTGCCCATCCTGGTCGAGCTGGACGGCGACGTAAACGGCCACAAGTTCAGCGTGTCCGGCGAGGGCG
AGGGCGATGCCACCTACGGCAAGCTGACCCTGAAGTTCATCTGCACCACCGGCAAGCTGCCCGTGCCCTG
GCCCACCCTCGTGACCACCCTGACCTACGGCGTGCAGTGCTTCAGCCGCTACCCCGACCACATGAAGCAG
CACGACTTCTTCAAGTCCGCCATGCCCGAAGGCTACGTCCAGGAGCGCACCATCTTCTTCAAGGACGACG
GCAACTACAAGACCCGCGCCGAGGTGAAGTTCGAGGGCGACACCCTGGTGAACCGCATCGAGCTGAAGGG
CATCGACTTCAAGGAGGACGGCAACATCCTGGGGCACAAGCTGGAGTACAACTACAACAGCCACAACGTC
TATATCATGGCCGACAAGCAGAAGAACGGCATCAAGGTGAACTTCAAGATCCGCCACAACATCGAGGACG
GCAGCGTGCAGCTCGCCGACCACTACCAGCAGAACACCCCCATCGGCGACGGCCCCGTGCTGCTGCCCGA
CAACCACTACCTGAGCACCCAGTCCGCCCTGAGCAAAGACCCCAACGAGAAGCGCGATCACATGGTCCTG
CTGGAGTTCGTGACCGCCGCCGGGATCACTCTCGGCATGGACGAGCTGTACAAGGGAGGCGGTGGATCGG
GCGGGGGTGGATCAAAGTCGACGATGACCAAAAAGATAAAAGTAGGTGAATTTTTCAGTCATGTAGTCTG
GAAAGCAACAGATTTTGATGTCCTTTCTTATAAGAAGACAATGTTGCACTTAACTGATATTCAGTTACAA
GATAATAAAACCTTCCTAGCGATGCTAAACCATGTCTTGAATGTGGATGGATTTTACTTTTCAACAACAT
ATGATTTGACCCATACTTTGCAGCGGCTATCCAACACTAGTCCTGAATTCCAAGAAATGAGTCTCTTGGA
AAGGGCAGATCAGCGGTTTGTATGGAATGGTCATCTTCTAAGAGAACTTTCTGCACAGCCGGAGGTTCAT
CGGTTTGCCCTTCCAGTGTTACATGGCTTTATTACCATGCATTCATGTTCTATTAATGGAAAATACTTTG
ATTGGATTCTCATCTCGAGGAGGAGCTGTTTCAGAGCTGGTGTGCGCTATTATGTAAGAGGAATTGATTC
GGAAGGCCATGCAGCTAACTTTGTAGAAACAGAACAAATTGTGCACTACAATGGGAGCAAAGCTTCGTTT
GTACAGACTCGAGGATCAATACCTGTTTTCTGGTCCCAAAGACCAAACCTCAAGTACAAACCACTGCCAC
AGATCAGCAAAGTAGCAAATCACATGGACGGTTTCCAAAGGCATTTTGATTCCCAAGTAATTATTTATGG
AAAACAAGTTATAATCAATCTGATTAACCAGAAGGGCTCGGAGAAGCCACTTGAGCAGACATTTGCAACA
ATGGTGTCTTCCTTGGGAAGTGGAATGATGAGATACATTGCCTTTGACTTCCATAAGGAATGTAAAAATA
TGAGATGGGATCGACTAAGTATTTTATTGGATCAGGTAGCAGAAATGCAAGATGAATTAAGTTATTTTCT
AGTGGACTCTGCTGGCCAGGTGGTGGCAAACCAGGAAGGCGTGTTCCGAAGCAATAGCATGGATTGTCTA
GATAGAACCAATGTGATCCAGAGTTTGTTAGCTCGTCGTTCACTTCAGGCCCAACTTCAGAGACTAGGAG
TTTTGCATGTGGGACAAAAGCTTGAAGAACAAGATGAATTTGAGAAGATTTTCAAAAATGCCTGGGCTGA
CAACGCAAATGCTTGTGCCAAGCAATATGCGGGAACTGGTGCCTTGAAGACTGACTTTACCAGAACTGGA
AAGAGAACTCATTTGGGACTTATAATGGATGGCTGGAACTCAATGATACGATATTATAAGAACAACTTTT
CCGATGGATTTAGACAAGATTCCATAGACTTATTTCTTGGAAACTATTCAGTGGATGAATTAGAATCTCA
TAGTCCTTTAAGTGTTCCAAGGGACTGGAAATGAGCGGCCGCTAAGTAAGTAAGGATCAATTCTCGACCT
CGAGACAAATGGCAGTATTCATCCACAATTTTAAAAGAAAAGGGGGGATTGGGGGGTACAGTGCAGGGGA
AAGAATAGTAGACATAATAGCAACAGACATACAAACTAAAGAATTACAAAAACAAATTACAAAAATTCAA
AATTTTCGGGTTTATTACAGGGACAGCAGAGATCCACTTTGGCCGCGGCTCGAGGGGGTTGGGGTTGCGC
CTTTTCCAAGGCAGCCCTGGGTTTGCGCAGGGACGCGGCTGCTCTGGGCGTGGTTCCGGGAAACGCAGCG
GCGCCGACCCTGGGTCTCGCACATTCTTCACGTCCGTTCGCAGCGTCACCCGGATCTTCGCCGCTACCCT
TGTGGGCCCCCCGGCGACGCTTCCTGCTCCGCCCCTAAGTCGGGAAGGTTCCTTGCGGTTCGCGGCGTGC
CGGACGTGACAAACGGAAGCCGCACGTCTCACTAGTACCCTCGCAGACGGACAGCGCCAGGGAGCAATGG
CAGCGCGCCGACCGCGATGGGCTGTGGCCAATAGCGGCTGCTCAGCAGGGCGCGCCGAGAGCAGCGGCCG
GGAAGGGGCGGTGCGGGAGGCGGGGTGTGGGGCGGTAGTGTGGGCCCTGTTCCTGCCCGCGCGGTGTTCC
GCATTCTGCAAGCCTCCGGAGCGCACGTCGGCAGTCGGCTCCCTCGTTGACCGAATCACCGACCTCTCTC
CCCAGGGGGATCCACCGGAGCTTACCATGACCGAGTACAAGCCCACGGTGCGCCTCGCCACCCGCGACGA
CGTCCCCAGGGCCGTACGCACCCTCGCCGCCGCGTTCGCCGACTACCCCGCCACGCGCCACACCGTCGAT
CCGGACCGCCACATCGAGCGGGTCACCGAGCTGCAAGAACTCTTCCTCACGCGCGTCGGGCTCGACATCG
GCAAGGTGTGGGTCGCGGACGACGGCGCCGCGGTGGCGGTCTGGACCACGCCGGAGAGCGTCGAAGCGGG
GGCGGTGTTCGCCGAGATCGGCCCGCGCATGGCCGAGTTGAGCGGTTCCCGGCTGGCCGCGCAGCAACAG
ATGGAAGGCCTCCTGGCGCCGCACCGGCCCAAGGAGCCCGCGTGGTTCCTGGCCACCGTCGGCGTCTCGC
CCGACCACCAGGGCAAGGGTCTGGGCAGCGCCGTCGTGCTCCCCGGAGTGGAGGCGGCCGAGCGCGCCGG
GGTGCCCGCCTTCCTGGAGACCTCCGCGCCCCGCAACCTCCCCTTCTACGAGCGGCTCGGCTTCACCGTC
ACCGCCGACGTCGAGGTGCCCGAAGGACCGCGCACCTGGTGCATGACCCGCAAGCCCGGTGCCTGACGCC
CGCCCCACGACCCGCAGCGCCCGACCGAAAGGAGCGCACGACCCCATGCATCGGTACCTTTAAGACCAAT
GACTTACAAGGCAGCTGTAGATCTTAGCCACTTTTTAAAAGAAAAGGGGGGACTGGAAGGGCTAATTCAC
TCCCAACGAAGACAAGATCTGCTTTTTGCTTGTACTGGGTCTCTCTGGTTAGACCAGATCTGAGCCTGGG
AGCTCTCTGGCTAACTAGGGAACCCACTGCTTAAGCCTCAATAAAGCTTGCCTTGAGTGCTTCAAGTAGT
GTGTGCCCGTCTGTTGTGTGACTCTGGTAACTAGAGATCCCTCAGACCCTTTTAGTCAGTGTGGAAAATC
TCTAGCAGTAGTAGTTCATGTCATCTTATTATTCAGTATTTATAACTTGCAAAGAAATGAATATCAGAGA
GTGAGAGGAACTTGTTTATTGCAGCTTATAATGGTTACAAATAAAGCAATAGCATCACAAATTTCACAAA
TAAAGCATTTTTTTCACTGCATTCTAGTTGTGGTTTGTCCAAACTCATCAATGTATCTTATCATGTCTGG
CTCTAGCTATCCCGCCCCTAACTCCGCCCATCCCGCCCCTAACTCCGCCCAGTTCCGCCCATTCTCCGCC
CCATGGCTGACTAATTTTTTTTATTTATGCAGAGGCCGAGGCCGCCTCGGCCTCTGAGCTATTCCAGAAG
TAGTGAGGAGGCTTTTTTGGAGGCCTAGGGACGTACCCAATTCGCCCTATAGTGAGTCGTATTACGCGCG
CTCACTGGCCGTCGTTTTACAACGTCGTGACTGGGAAAACCCTGGCGTTACCCAACTTAATCGCCTTGCA
GCACATCCCCCTTTCGCCAGCTGGCGTAATAGCGAAGAGGCCCGCACCGATCGCCCTTCCCAACAGTTGC
GCAGCCTGAATGGCGAATGGG
[124 nt withheld, positions 4992-5115]
C
[91 nt withheld, positions 5117-5207]
A
[49 nt withheld, positions 5209-5257]
CCTTTGACGTTGGAGTCCACGTTCTTT
[37 nt withheld, positions 5285-5321]
ACCCTATCTCGGTCTATTCTTTTGATTTATAAGGGATTTTGCCGATTTCGGCCTATTGGTTAAAAAATGA
GCTGATTTAACAAAAATTTAACGCGAATTTTAACAAAATATTAACGCTTACAATTTAGGTGGCACTTTTC
GGGGAAATGTGCGCGGAACCCCTATTTGTTTATTTTTCTAAATACATTCAAATATGTATCCGCTCATGAG
ACAATAACCCTGATAAATGCTTCAATAATATTGAAAAAGGAAGAGTATGAGTATTCAACATTTCCGTGTC
GCCCTTATTCCCTTTTTTGCGGCATTTTGCCTTCCTGTTTTTGCTCACCCAGAAACGCTGGTGAAAGTAA
AAGATGCTGAAGATCAGTTGGGTGCACGAGTGGGTTACATCGAACTGGATCTCAACAGCGGTAAGATCCT
TGAGAGTTTTCGCCCCGAAGAACGTTTTCCAATGATGAGCACTTTTAAAGTTCTGCTATGTGGCGCGGTA
TTATCCCGTATTGACGCCGGGCAAGAGCAACTCGGTCGCCGCATACACTATTCTCAGAATGACTTGGTTG
AGTACTCACCAGTCACAGAAAAGCATCTTACGGATGGCATGACAGTAAGAGAATTATGCAGTGCTGCCAT
AACCATGAGTGATAACACTGCGGCCAACTTACTTCTGACAACGATCGGAGGACCGAAGGAGCTAACCGCT
TTTTTGCACAACATGGGGGATCATGTAACTCGCCTTGATCGTTGGGAACCGGAGCTGAATGAAGCCATAC
CAAACGACGAGCGTGACACCACGATGCCTGTAGCAATGGCAACAACGTTGCGCAAACTATTAACTGGCGA
ACTACTTACTCTAGCTTCCCGGCAACAATTAATAGACTGGATGGAGGCGGATAAAGTTGCAGGACCACTT
CTGCGCTCGGCCCTTCCGGCTGGCTGGTTTATTGCTGATAAATCTGGAGCCGGTGAGCGTGGGTCTCGCG
GTATCATTGCAGCACTGGGGCCAGATGGTAAGCCCTCCCGTATCGTAGTTATCTACACGACGGGGAGTCA
GGCAACTATGGATGAACGAAATAGACAGATCGCTGAGATAGGTGCCTCACTGATTAAGCATTGGTAACTG
TCAGACCAAGTTTACTCATATATACTTTAGATTGATTTAAAACTTCATTTTTAATTTAAAAGGATCTAGG
TGAAGATCCTTTTTGATAATCTCATGACCAAAATCCCTTAACGTGAGTTTTCGTTCCACTGAGCGTCAGA
CCCCGTAGAAAAGATCAAAGGATCTTCTTGAGATCCTTTTTTTCTGCGCGTAATCTGCTGCTTGCAAACA
AAAAAACCACCGCTACCAGCGGTGGTTTGTTTGCCGGATCAAGAGCTACCAACTCTTTTTCCGAAGGTAA
CTGGCTTCAGCAGAGCGCAGATACCAAATACTGTTCTTCTAGTGTAGCCGTAGTTAGGCCACCACTTCAA
GAACTCTGTAGCACCGCCTACATACCTCGCTCTGCTAATCCTGTTACCAGTGGCTGCTGCCAGTGGCGAT
AAGTCGTGTCTTACCGGGTTGGACTCAAGACGATAGTTACCGGATAAGGCGCAGCGGTCGGGCTGAACGG
GGGGTTCGTGCACACAGCCCAGCTTGGAGCGAACGACCTACACCGAACTGAGATACCTACAGCGTGAGCT
ATGAGAAAGCGCCACGCTTCCCGAAGGGAGAAAGGCGGACAGGTATCCGGTAAGCGGCAGGGTCGGAACA
GGAGAGCGCACGAGGGAGCTTCCAGGGGGAAACGCCTGGTATCTTTATAGTCCTGTCGGGTTTCGCCACC
TCTGACTTGAGCGTCGATTTTTGTGATGCTCGTCAGGGGGGCGGAGCCTATGGAAAAACGCCAGCAACGC
GGCCTTTTTACGGTTCCTGGCCTTTTGCTGGCCTTTTGCTCACATGTTCTTTCCTGCGTTATCCCCTGAT
TCTGTGGATAACCGTATTACCGCCTTTGAGTGAGCTGATACCGCTCGCCGCAGCCGAACGACCGAGCGCA
GCGAGTCAGTGAGCGAGGAAGCGGAAGAGCGCCCAATACGCAAACCGCCTCTCCCCGCGCGTTGGCCGAT
TCATTAATGCAGCTGGCACGACAGGTTTCCCGACTGGAAAGCGGGCAGTGAGCGCAACGCAATTAATGTG
AGTTAGCTCACTCATTAGGCACCCCAGGCTTTACACTTTATGCTTCCGGCTCGTATGTTGTGTGGAATTG
TGAGCGGATAACAATTTCACACAGGAAACAGCTATGACCATGATTACGCCAAGCGCGCAATTAACCCTCA
CTAAAGGGAACAAAAGCTGGAGCTGCAAGCTTAATGTAGTCTTATGCAATACTCTTGTAGTCTTGCAACA
TGGTAACGATGAGTTAGCAACATGCCTTACAAGGAGAGAAAAAGCACCGTGCATGCCGATTGGTGGAAGT
AAGGTGGTACGATCGTGCCTTATTAGGAAGGCAACAGACGGGTCTGACATGGATTGGACGAACCACTGAA
TTGCCGCATTGCAGAGATATTGTATTTAAGTGCCTAGCTCGATACATAAACGGGTCTCTCTGGTTAGACC
AGATCTGAGCCTGGGAGCTCTCTGGCTAACTAGGGAACCCACTGCTTAAGCCTCAATAAAGCTTGCCTTG
AGTGCTTCAAGTAGTGTGTGCCCGTCTGTTGTGTGACTCTGGTAACTAGAGATCCCTCAGACCCTTTTAG
TCAGTGTGGAAAATCTCTAGCAGTGGCGCCCGAACAGGGACTTGAAAGCGAAAGGGAAACCAGAGGAGCT
CTCTCGACGCAGGACTCGGCTTGCTGAAGCGCGCACGGCAAGAGGCGAGGGGCGGCGACTGGTGAGTACG
CCAAAAATTTTGACTAGCGGAGGCTAGAAGGAGAGAGATGGGTGCGAGAGCGTCAGTATTAAGCGGGGGA
GAATTAGATCGCGATGGGAAAAAATTCGGTTAAGGCCAGGGGGAAAGAAAAAATATAAATTAAAACATAT
AGTATGGGCAAGCAGGGAGCTAGAACGATTCGCAGTTAATCCTGGCCTGTTAGAAACATCAGAAGGCTGT
AGACAAATACTGGGACAGCTACAACCATCCCTTCAGACAGGATCAGAAGAACTTAGATCATTATATAATA
CAGTAGCAACCCTCTATTGTGTGCATCAAAGGATAGAGATAAAAGACACCAAGGAAGCTTTAGACAAGAT
AGAGGAAGAGCAAAACAAAAGTAAGACCACCGCACAGCAAGCGGCCGCTGATCTTCAGACCTGGAGGAGG
AGATATGAGGGACAATTGGAGAAGTGAATTATATAAATATAAAGTAGTAAAAATTGAACCATTAGGAGTA
GCACCCACCAAGGCAAAGAGAAGAGTGGTGCAGAGAGAAAAAAGAGCAGTGGGAATAGGAGCTTTGTTCC
TTGGGTTCTTGGGAGCAGCAGGAAGCACTATGGGCGCAGCGTCAATGACGCTGACGGTACAGGCCAGACA
ATTATTGTCTGGTATAGTGCAGCAGCAGAACAATTTGCTGAGGGCTATTGAGGCGCAACAGCATCTGTTG
CAACTCACAGTCTGGGGCATCAAGCAGCTCCAGGCAAGAATCCTGGCTGTGGAAAGATACCTAAAGGATC
AACAGCTCCTGGGGATTTGGGGTTGCTCTGGAAAACTCATTTGCACCACTGCTGTGCCTTGGAATGCTAG
TTGGAGTAATAAATCTCTGGAACAGATTTGGAATCACACGACCTGGATGGAGTGGGACAGAGAAATTAAC
AATTACACAAGCTTAATACACTCCTTAATTGAAGAATCGCAAAACCAGCAAGAAAAGAATGAACAAGAAT
TATTGGAATTAGATAAATGGGCAAGTTTGTGGAATTGGTTTAACATAACAAATTGGCTGTGGTATATAAA
ATTATTCATAATGATAGTAGGAGGCTTGGTAGGTTTAAGAATAGTTTTTGCTGTACTTTCTATAGTGAAT
AGAGTTAGGCAGGGATATTCACCATTATCGTTTCAGACCCACCTCCCAACCCCGAGGGGACCCGACAGGC
CCGAAGGAATAGAAGAAGAAGGTGGAGAGAGAGACAGAGACAGATCCATTCGATTAGTGAACGGATCTCG
ACGGTATCGATCACGAGACTAGCCTCGAGCGGCCGCCCCCTTCACCGAGGGCCTATTTCCCATGATTCCT
TCATATTTGCATATACGATACAAGGCTGTTAGAGAGATAATTGGAATTAATTTGACTGTAAACACAAAGA
TATTAGTACAAAATACGTGACGTAGAAAGT
Features (pLannotate 1.2.2; 31 found; start..end, strand, type, name):
     51..185     +  enhancer       CMV enhancer (fragment): human cytomegalovirus immediate early enhancer; contains an 18-bp deletion relative to the standard CMV enhancer
    186..389     +  promoter       CMV promoter: human cytomegalovirus (CMV) immediate early promoter
    430..546     +  CDS            LAMTOR1 (fragment): LTOR1_HUMAN - Also known as C11orf59, PDRO. Experimental evidence at protein level: Swiss-Prot protein existence level 1. As part of the Ragulator complex it is involved in amino acid sensing and activation of mTORC1, a signaling complex promoting cell growth in response to growth factors, energy levels, and amino acids. Activated by amino acids through a mechanism involving the lysosomal V- ATPase, the Ragulator functions as a guanine nucleotide exchange factor activating the small GTPases Rag. Activated Ragulator and Rag GTPases function as a scaffold recruiting mTORC1 to lysosomes where it
    565..585     +  CDS            FLAG (fragment): FLAG® epitope tag, followed by an enterokinase cleavage site
    601..1314    +  CDS            EGFP: EGFP is a basic (constitutively fluorescent) green fluorescent protein published in 1996, derived from Aequorea victoria. It is reported to be a rapidly-maturing weak dimer with moderate acid sensitivity.
   1354..2691    +  CDS            SACM1L (fragment): SAC1_HUMAN - Also known as KIAA0851 From Homo sapiens (Human).
   2759..2876    +  misc_feature   cPPT/CTS: central polypurine tract and central termination sequence of HIV-1
   2925..3435    +  promoter       hPGK promoter: human phosphoglycerate kinase 1 promoter
   3457..4056    +  CDS            PuroR: puromycin N-acetyltransferase; pac from Streptomyces alboniger; confers resistance to puromycin
   4099..4182    +  CDS            nef (fragment): NEF_HV1Z2 - Experimental evidence at protein level: Swiss-Prot protein existence level 1. Extracellular Nef protein targets CD4(+) T-lymphocytes for apoptosis by interacting with CXCR4 surface receptors. From Human immunodeficiency virus type 1 group M subtype D (isolate Z2/CDC-Z34) (HIV-1).
   4184..4417    +  LTR            3' LTR (ΔU3): self-inactivating 3' long terminal repeat (LTR) from HIV-1
   4489..4610    +  polyA_signal   SV40 poly(A) signal: SV40 polyadenylation signal
   4650..4785    +  rep_origin     SV40 ori: SV40 origin of replication
   4806..4824    -  promoter       T7 promoter: promoter for bacteriophage T7 RNA polymerase
   4832..4987    +  CDS            lacZα (fragment): LacZα fragment of β-galactosidase; lacZ fragment
   4992..5420    +  rep_origin     f1 ori (sequence partly withheld): f1 bacteriophage origin of replication; arrow indicates direction of (+) strand synthesis
   5473..5577    +  promoter       AmpR promoter: bla
   5578..6438    +  CDS            AmpR: β-lactamase; bla; confers resistance to ampicillin, carbenicillin, and related antibiotics
   6609..7197    +  rep_origin     ori: high-copy-number ColE1/pMB1/pBR322/pUC origin of replication
   7380..7472    +  CDS            lacI (fragment): lac repressor; lacI; The lac repressor binds to the lac operator to inhibit transcription in E. coli. This inhibition can be relieved by adding lactose or isopropyl-β-D-thiogalactopyranoside (IPTG).
   7485..7506    +  protein_bind   CAP binding site: CAP binding activates transcription in the presence of cAMP. E. coli catabolite activator protein
   7521..7551    +  promoter       lac promoter: promoter for the E. coli lac operon
   7559..7575    +  protein_bind   lac operator: The lac repressor binds to the lac operator to inhibit transcription in E. coli. This inhibition can be relieved by adding lactose or isopropyl-β-D-thiogalactopyranoside (IPTG). lac repressor encoded by lacI
   7620..7638    +  promoter       T3 promoter: promoter for bacteriophage T3 RNA polymerase
   7666..7892    +  promoter       RSV promoter: Rous sarcoma virus enhancer/promoter
   7893..8073    +  LTR            5' LTR (truncated): truncated 5' long terminal repeat (LTR) from HIV-1
   8120..8245    +  misc_feature   HIV-1 Ψ: packaging signal of human immunodeficiency virus type 1
   8229..8592    +  CDS            HIV-1 gag (fragment): gag protein from human immunodeficiency virus 1; gag
   8738..8971    +  misc_feature   RRE: The Rev response element (RRE) of HIV-1 allows for Rev-dependent mRNA export from the nucleus to the cytoplasm.
   9348..9448    +  CDS            Rev (fragment): human immunodeficiency virus 1 (HIV-1) Rev protein; rev; enhances nuclear export of unspliced and incompletely spliced viral mRNAs
   9498..60      +  promoter       U6 promoter (fragment) (across the origin): RNA polymerase III promoter for human U6 snRNA
