[The description below was written by a language model from this plasmid's Addgene catalogue record and pLannotate feature annotations shown in this document.]
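Description:
pLJM1-Lyso-FLAG-GFP-Sac1-Cat-CS is a self-inactivating HIV-1-based lentiviral transfer plasmid of about 9.6 kb, built on the pLJM1 backbone for expression in mammalian cells. It is maintained in E. coli through a high-copy ColE1/pUC origin with ampicillin resistance (AmpR), and it also carries an f1 origin and an SV40 origin. The viral genome is transcribed from an RSV promoter fused to a truncated 5' LTR. It contains the Ψ packaging signal with a partial gag sequence, the Rev response element for Rev-dependent nuclear export, a cPPT/CTS element and a ΔU3 3' LTR followed by an SV40 polyadenylation signal. This layout means packaging functions must be supplied in trans. A residual U6 promoter fragment lies just upstream of the expression cassette.

The payload is a single fusion protein driven by the CMV enhancer/promoter. The original EGFP of pLJM1 was replaced by a module made up of the first 39 residues of p18 (LAMTOR1), which act as a lysosome-targeting tag, followed by a FLAG epitope and EGFP. This module is joined in frame to residues 77–520 of human Sac1 (SACM1L), the catalytic domain of this phosphoinositide phosphatase. The domain carries the C389S substitution, so this construct presumably serves as the catalytically inactive counterpart of a lysosome-tethered active Sac1. The depositor also notes an incidental Y-to-F change that is reported not to affect function. Downstream, a human PGK promoter drives puromycin N-acetyltransferase, allowing selection of transduced cells. The associated study concerns ER–lysosome contacts and cholesterol sensing by mTORC1. The depositor and repository sequence records carry the same annotated features and differ by only a few bases in length.
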