Addgene plasmid #134653: pLJM1-Lyso-FLAG-GFP-Sac1-Cat-CS
Purpose: lysosome-targeted Sac1 catalytic domain C389S
Depositing lab: Roberto Zoncu. Depositing organization: University of California, Berkeley. Publication: ER-lysosome contacts enable cholesterol sensing by mTORC1 and drive aberrant growth signalling in Niemann-Pick type C. Lim CY, Davis OB, Shin HR, Zhang J, Berdan CA, Jiang X, Counihan JL, Ory DS, Nomura DK, Zoncu R. Nat Cell Biol. 2019 Oct;21(10):1206-1218. doi: 10.1038/s41556-019-0391-5. Epub 2019 Sep 23. PubMed 31548609.
Backbone
  Vector backbone: pLJM1
  Backbone size w/o insert (bp): 8283
  Total vector size (bp): 9618
  Modifications to backbone: The original EGFP was removed, and Lyso-FLAG-GFP was inserted at AgeI and Sall sites, followed by Sac1-cat-C389S at Sall and EcoRI sites into the pLJM1 vector.
  Vector type: Mammalian Expression, Lentiviral
  Selectable markers: Puromycin
Growth in bacteria
  Bacterial resistance: Ampicillin, 100 μg/mL
  Growth temperature: 37°C
  Growth strain: NEB Stable
  Copy number: High Copy
Gene/Insert
  Gene/Insert name: Sac1 catalytic domain (77-520 aa) CS mutant
  Species: H. sapiens (human)
  Insert size (bp): 1335
  Mutation: C389S and contains only amino acids 77-520 (Please see depositor comments below)
  Entrez Gene: SACM1L (a.k.a. SAC1)
  Tag / fusion protein: lysosomal-tag (p18 N-terminal 1-39aa) (N terminal on backbone); FLAG (N terminal on backbone); GFP (N terminal on backbone)
  Cloning method: Restriction Enzyme; 5′ cloning site Sall (not destroyed); 3′ cloning site EcoRI (destroyed during cloning)
  Sequencing primers: 5′ GCAAATGGGCGGTAGGCG; 3′ CTTTAGTTTGTATGTCTGTTGC
Terms and licenses: Academic/Nonprofit Terms; Industry Terms: Not Available to Industry
Depositor comments: https://benchling.com/s/seq-H6ozrL1YbfHSbY12zLw5 There is a single mutation in Sac1 - Y668F (based on entire insert reading frame) that the depositor confirms does not affect function. This is likely a random mutation introduced by the gene block synthesis process.
How to cite: pLJM1-Lyso-FLAG-GFP-Sac1-Cat-CS was a gift from Roberto Zoncu (Addgene plasmid # 134653 ; http://n2t.net/addgene:134653 ; RRID:Addgene_134653)
